Addgene plasmid #22592: Flag-HA-VCPIP1
Depositing lab: Wade Harper. Depositing organization: Harvard Medical School. Publication: Defining the human deubiquitinating enzyme interaction landscape. Sowa ME, Bennett EJ, Gygi SP, Harper JW. Cell. 2009 Jul 23. 138(2):389-403. 10.1016/j.cell.2009.04.042 PubMed 19615732.
Backbone
  Vector backbone: pDEST_LTR_N_FLAG_HA_IRES_puro
  Backbone manufacturer: Harper_Lab
  Backbone size w/o insert (bp): 6521
  Vector type: Mammalian Expression, Retroviral
  Selectable markers: Puromycin
Growth in bacteria
  Bacterial resistance: Ampicillin, 100 μg/mL
  Growth temperature: 37°C
  Growth strain: DH5alpha
  Copy number: High Copy
Gene/Insert
  Gene/Insert name: VCPIP1 (alt names: valosin containing protein (p97)/p47 complex interacting protein 1; DKFZp686G038, FLJ23132, KIAA1850, VCIP135)
  Species: H. sapiens (human)
  Mutation: None
  GenBank ID: BC094799
  Entrez Gene: VCPIP1 (a.k.a. DUBA3, VCIP135)
  Tag / fusion protein: HA (N terminal on backbone); FLAG (N terminal on backbone)
  Cloning method: Gateway Cloning; 5′ cloning site GATEWAY_LR (unknown if destroyed); 3′ cloning site GATEWAY_LR (unknown if destroyed)
  Sequencing primers: 5′ CAGCCCTCACTCCTTCTCTAGG; 3′ CAAGCGGCTTCGGCCAGTAAC
Resource information
  A portion of this plasmid was derived from a plasmid made by: MGC/Open
Terms and licenses: Academic/Nonprofit Terms; Industry Terms: Not Available to Industry
How to cite: Flag-HA-VCPIP1 was a gift from Wade Harper (Addgene plasmid # 22592 ; http://n2t.net/addgene:22592 ; RRID:Addgene_22592)
