[The description below was written by a language model from this plasmid's Addgene catalogue record and pLannotate feature annotations shown in this document.]
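Description:
Flag-HA-VCPIP1 is a retroviral mammalian expression plasmid of about 10.1 kb, made by Gateway LR recombination of the human VCPIP1 open reading frame (also called VCIP135, the valosin-containing protein p97/p47 complex-interacting protein 1, a deubiquitinating enzyme) into the destination vector pDEST_LTR_N_FLAG_HA_IRES_puro. The insert is recorded as unmutated and derives from an MGC cDNA clone. In bacteria the plasmid is maintained through a high-copy ColE1/pUC-type origin and selected with ampicillin via the bla gene. The short lacI, lacZα, TcR, rop, bom and env fragments in the feature table appear to be non-functional backbone remnants.

The payload lies between murine embryonic stem cell virus 5' and 3' long terminal repeats, annotated on the reverse strand of the sequenced record. Downstream of the 5' LTR are the MESV Ψ packaging signal and a truncated gag segment lacking its start codon, which together allow the transcript to be packaged into retroviral particles when viral proteins are supplied in trans. No separate internal promoter is annotated, so expression is presumably driven by the 5' LTR, as the backbone name suggests. FLAG and HA epitopes from the backbone sit in tandem upstream of attB1, giving an N-terminally dual-tagged VCPIP1, and attB2 follows the coding sequence. An EMCV IRES then directs translation of puromycin N-acetyltransferase from the same transcript, linking puromycin resistance to expression of the tagged protein.

This design suits generation of stably transduced mammalian cell lines. The FLAG-HA tag enables detection and affinity purification, consistent with the associated study mapping the interaction partners of human deubiquitinating enzymes.
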