Features (pLannotate 1.2.2; 23 found; start..end, strand, type, name):
      2..94      +  CDS            lacI (fragment): lac repressor; lacI; The lac repressor binds to the lac operator to inhibit transcription in E. coli. This inhibition can be relieved by adding lactose or isopropyl-β-D-thiogalactopyranoside (IPTG).
    107..128     +  protein_bind   CAP binding site: CAP binding activates transcription in the presence of cAMP. E. coli catabolite activator protein
    143..173     +  promoter       lac promoter: promoter for the E. coli lac operon
    181..197     +  protein_bind   lac operator: The lac repressor binds to the lac operator to inhibit transcription in E. coli. This inhibition can be relieved by adding lactose or isopropyl-β-D-thiogalactopyranoside (IPTG). lac repressor encoded by lacI
    359..873     -  LTR            3' LTR: 3' long terminal repeat from murine embryonic stem cell virus
    949..1548    -  CDS            PuroR: puromycin N-acetyltransferase; pac from Streptomyces alboniger; confers resistance to puromycin
   1562..2024    -  misc_feature   IRES: internal ribosome entry site (IRES) of the encephalomyocarditis virus (EMCV)
   2142..2166    +  protein_bind   attB2: mutant version of attB; recombination site for the Gateway® BP reaction BP Clonase™
   2171..5836    -  CDS            VCPIP1: VCIP1_HUMAN - Also known as KIAA1850 From Homo sapiens (Human).
   5842..5859    -  protein_bind   attB1 (fragment): mutant version of attB; core recombination site for the Gateway® BP reaction BP Clonase™
   5876..5902    -  CDS            3xHA (fragment): three tandem HA epitope tags
   5915..5935    -  CDS            FLAG (fragment): FLAG® epitope tag, followed by an enterokinase cleavage site
   5960..6376    -  CDS            gag (truncated): truncated Moloney murine leukemia virus (MMLV) gag gene lacking the start codon
   6443..6784    -  misc_feature   MESV Ψ: packaging signal of murine embryonic stem cell virus
   6848..7364    -  LTR            5' LTR: 5' long terminal repeat from murine embryonic stem cell virus
   7406..7504    -  CDS            env (fragment): murine leukemia virus gPr80 envelope polyprotein precursor; env; proteolytically cleaved into gp70SU and p15TM subunits
   7505..7706    +  CDS            TcR (fragment): tetracycline efflux protein; tet; confers resistance to tetracycline
   7706..7855    +  CDS            lacZα (fragment): LacZα fragment of β-galactosidase; lacZ fragment
   7861..7960    -  misc_feature   bom (fragment): basis of mobility region from pBR322
   8062..8097    -  CDS            rop (fragment): Rop protein, which maintains plasmids at low copy number; rop
   8192..8296    +  promoter       AmpR promoter: bla
   8297..9157    +  CDS            AmpR: β-lactamase; bla; confers resistance to ampicillin, carbenicillin, and related antibiotics
   9328..9916    +  rep_origin     ori: high-copy-number ColE1/pMB1/pBR322/pUC origin of replication
>Addgene plasmid #22592 | Flag-HA-VCPIP1 | addgene full sequence | sequence record 132796 | Addgene NGS Result
AGCGCCCAATACGCAAACCGCCTCTCCCCGCGCGTTGGCCGATTCATTAATGCAGCTGGCACGACAGGTT
TCCCGACTGGAAAGCGGGCAGTGAGCGCAACGCAATTAATGTGAGTTAGCTCACTCATTAGGCACCCCAG
GCTTTACACTTTATGCTTCCGGCTCGTATGTTGTGTGGAATTGTGAGCGGATAACAATTTCACAATTCTC
CCCAGCTCTTTCTGCGCTGTCCATAATGAACTATTTCAGGAGTATTGGAGTATGTGGATTCAAAACAGTG
GCTAATTGAGTCAGGATTACTTAATATTCGACTCCTACCCTCAGAATGTTGTTCTCCAACTTCAAGAAAC
TGTTACCCATGAAAGACCCCCGCTGACGGGTAGTCAATCACTCAGAGGAGACCCTCCCAAGGAACAGCGA
GACCACAAGTCGGATGCAACTGCAAGAGGGTTTATTGGATACACGGGTACCCGGGCGACGCAGTCTATCG
GAGGACTGGCGCGCCGAGTGAGGGGTTGTGGGCTCTTTTATTGAGCTCGGGGAGCAGAAGCGCGCGAACA
GAAGCGAGAAGCGAACTGATTGGTTAGTTCAAATAAGGCACAGGGTCATTTCAGGTCCTTGGGGCACCCT
GGAAACATCTGATGGTTCTCTAGAAACTGCTGAGGGCGGGACCGCATCTGGGGACCATCTGTTCTTGGCC
CTGAGCCGGGGCAGGAACTGCTTACCACAGATATCCTGTTTGGCCCATATTCTGCTGTCTCTCTGTTCCT
AACCTTGATCTGAACTTCTCTATTCTCAGTTATGTATTTTCCATGCCTTGCAAAATGGCGTTACTTAAGC
TAGCTTGCCAAACCTACAGGTGGGGTCTTTCATTCCCCCCTTTTTCTGGAGACTAAATAAAATCTTTTAT
TTTATCGATAAGCTTGGCTGCAGGTCGACATCGATGCATCAGGCACCGGGCTTGCGGGTCATGCACCAGG
TGCGCGGTCCTTCGGGCACCTCGACGTCGGCGGTGACGGTGAAGCCGAGCCGCTCGTAGAAGGGGAGGTT
GCGGGGCGCGGAGGTCTCCAGGAAGGCGGGCACCCCGGCGCGCTCGGCCGCCTCCACTCCGGGGAGCACG
ACGGCGCTGCCCAGACCCTTGCCCTGGTGGTCGGGCGAGACGCCGACGGTGGCCAGGAACCACGCGGGCT
CCTTGGGCCGGTGCGGCGCCAGGAGGCCTTCCATCTGTTGCTGCGCGGCCAGCCGGGAACCGCTCAACTC
GGCCATGCGCGGGCCGATCTCGGCGAACACCGCCCCCGCTTCGACGCTCTCCGGCGTGGTCCAGACCGCC
ACCGCGGCGCCGTCGTCCGCGACCCACACCTTGCCGATGTCGAGCCCGACGCGCGTGAGGAAGAGTTCTT
GCAGCTCGGTGACCCGCTCGATGTGGCGGTCCGGATCGACGGTGTGGCGCGTGGCGGGGTAGTCGGCGAA
CGCGGCGGCGAGGGTGCGTACGGCCCTGGGGACGTCGTCGCGGGTGGCGAGGCGCACCGTGGGCTTGTAC
TCGGTCATGGTTGTGGCCATATTATCATCGTGTTTTTCAAAGGAAAACCACGTCCCCGTGGTTCGGGGGG
CCTAGACGTTTTTTTAACCTCGACTAAACACATGTAAAGCATGTGCACCGAGGCCCCAGATCAGATCCCA
TACAATGGGGTACCTTCTGGGCATCCTTCAGCCCCTTGTTGAATACGCTTGAGGAGAGCCATTTGACTCT
TTCCACAACTATCCAACTCACAACGTGGCACTGGGGTTGTGCCGCCTTTGCAGGTGTATCTTATACACGT
GGCTTTTGGCCGCAGAGGCACCTGTCGCCAGGTGGGGGGTTCCGCTGCCTGCAAAGGGTCGCTACAGACG
TTGTTTGTCTTCAAGAAGCTTCCAGAGGAACTGCTTCCTTCACGACATTCAACAGACCTTGCATTCCTTT
GGCGAGAGGGGAAAGACCCCTAGGAATGCTCGTCAAGAAGACAGGGCCAGGTTTCCGGGCCCTCACATTG
CCAAAAGACGGCAATATGGTGGAAAATAACATATAGACAAACGCACACCGGCCTTATTCCAAGCGGCTTC
GGCCAGTAACGTTAGGGGGGGGGGGCGGAATTCGTTATCGAACCACTTTGTACAAGAAAGTTGGGTATCA
AGAGTGATCCATTGGCTCAGTTGTGTTAGTCATCTCAGCATCTTGACTATCCATCTCTTCAAGCTCCTCC
ACGGAATTTCCCCTTTGTGCTTTTGACCTTGTGGCAAAGGCTGCTCCCAGTGCATCTGCTACACAGCCAT
CAGTTGTTTCTGTATTCAAATTTTCAGTACCACCAGTTAAAGGAAAAGATTCAGGCAAACCAGTCTGAAG
ACTCCCAGACTTTGCAGAAGAACTCACAACTTCTGTTTTCCTTTGAGGAAGATCAGATGGTGACTGCTCT
GTACTTTGATCCCGAAGGTGCCTGTCCATTGAAGCCTGAATAGAAGAAACCATTTCCTGCAATTTTTTTC
GCTGGGCCTCAACCAAATCAGGATCAAGCTGCCTGCCGTCTCTCATTGTTACTACTCCAGGAGCTATTCG
AATAAGCTCACTATTACTAGAAGAAGCTGTGAATACAGAAGGCTCTGTTTTAGTGGAACTATTACTAAAG
TCTGTCCCTGTATTATGCTTTCTTACAACTGAAGTTTCCCTAGCTCTTGGATCAAGGTGTGGGTTACCAG
ATGCAGTTCCTAAAGAATGCCCTTTTCCCTGAAAGGCAGTTACGTTATGAAGTTGCTCAGATTTCTTTTT
CACTACTCCACCACTACCTAGTTTTAATAGCCCATGTGAGGGACTTGATTCCCTACTTCTTGTAGTAGCC
TCTGCTCGAACCTGACTTACAGCCTCTTTAACTAAATCTTCAACATCAGGACCAATGGGGAAATGTCCTG
CAGCATCCACACACAATTCCAGTCTATCTTCAGAAGCATTATAGACAAAGGTTTTGCCAGGCAGATGTGG
AAAAGTACAATGCTTGCCATCAGCCATACCCATGGTTTTCTTCATAATACTGTAGAATACACCACCCTGC
TGAAACATGTGAGGAAGTCCCTTTGCATAAGACCATACATCTTCTCCCATTAATGTTGCTAAAAGACACA
AGGAGTACATTTCTTTTTCAGCTTGCTCCTGAAGTTCCTTAGATGACAGTTTACCAGTAACAGCAATATC
TTCTTGTTTCACAGTGTGGGCTGAGTGTGCTGCAGCAGACTGACCACCTTCAGCTTTACTTTTTAGAATT
TCTATTGTAATTCTGTCGCCATGCTGTAAAGGAACTGGTTCCTTTTCCATTCCTGCCTGTGGTGGCATTA
ACTCTTTAGGAGGAAACCCGTATCGAATACACTGTAAATATGGAGGAATGTTGAATTCTCTGGCTATACT
TTCCTGAAGTTCAAAAAAGGTTGTTGAAGACTTAAGGGTAACCATGGACTGTCGTCCATCATTAGTTGTG
ATTCGGATCTTCTTCTCCTTAGAAGTTGTCGGTGAATAGGGAGCCTTGGTAGGTGTAGCAGGTGCAGAGG
ATGGACCATCACGAATGGTACTGGGAGAAACAGTCCTGGGTTGCCCTTTTTGTTCTTGTTTTAACTTCTC
TGTTTTCCGTTTCTGCATTACAGAAGCCTGTTCCGTAATATTCTGTTGAATAGTTCTTTCAGTTTTACTC
ATGTTTAACTCCTCCTTGTGCAAAGTTTTTGTTTTCTGTCCAGTAAGAATAATTTTAGTTGGGAGCTGAG
ACTCTGATTCTTGTCCTTGAACATCTCCAACTCTTTGGGCGTGAGCACCATCTATATTTACAGGAGTATA
ATCATCGGGATTCTTTTTGGCAGTCTGATGCAATATAGTGTGGACAACTTTCTGAACTAGGATTTCACTC
CCAAATTCACCTGGAAAGTGCTTGGTAACAAGTTTCATTGCAACATCGTAAACATTACTATTCAAAGATG
AATCACTTTCATACTGGAACCAATATACTGTTTCTCTGACCACTCTTCCACCCCATTCTAAAGTAATAGG
GAAAGCTTCTGGTAGATTGTCATACTCCTTACCATCCCAAAAGTGTTTGAATCCACAACCACATTTGCCA
CCAGTGGACCTAGAATTAGTTCTGTCTCCATCCAAATACACAATAGACCCATCTCCTCTGACCTTTCGCA
CAGATGTGCCATGGCACCAATTACAAGCTGTTAGGTTACTCATTCCATAGTCTGGTACCAGAACATCTTT
CACTGAATCATATGAGCAAACCAAATTGTTCAAGGGAAAGCTGTAATTTTTGTCAGTCCTCAGCTGTCCA
TGAGTACTTTTTGCCAGGTTATACAATTTCCCTCCAGGAGCCAACCACTCTGGAGGAACATGAAGTTCAG
AAAGGGCACCACAGAGCAAACATTTGTGAAGGCGATTATCCATTACTGCTTTTTTAGCAGCTGCTGTGAC
TTCCTCAGGCTGAACTCCTATCACTCCAGTCCTTCTGTAGAAATACTGATGGACATCAGCAACCAAACTA
GGATGGATACCATGTTTGTCCATAAAGACTTCTTCCATAGCAGCAACAAGCCTAAGTAAGTATTTATCTT
GCAAACTTCTGTCACCTCCAATAACACAACCACCATCCTCTTCAAGTTTTATGTACTTTTTAATAAGGTC
CTGAGGCACACCCCATGCTTTAGGAAGCAAATTCATAGGCAGTTTGGGCAAAGCAGCCCCTTTTATGCCT
ACCAAGGGGATATAATGGTTTCTACCGGAGCTGCTCCATGCAATACAGATTGGTTTGTTCAAATGACCAT
CTTTCCCAGTGCACTTCTCTGCAGGGATGAGCCCAGGTAGAAAGGTGGCTGAATAATCACCAGAGCTTCT
CATGCCACTGAGGGAATCTAACAGAATAATAGGACGATGTAGCACATTGGCAAGACCAAATATGTGGATA
TTCCTCAGGCCCAAGGGAACACCCTCAGGTGGTACAAACAGAGGGTCACACTCATTGATAATGTCCTCCC
ACTCAGCAGCATCAATGAAGTCATGGAACAGAGCTTGATATCGGGCCAGGTGCTGCTGAAAGTGCTGTTT
AAGATTCTCTCTTAAGGCATGCCAGAAGAGCTCTCGGCCTACTAGAGCCCGAGACACAGCATGCACCAAG
CAGTGTCCATCCCCGTCCACATGCACTGGAATGAGACATTCCTGGCTTTTATTGGCCCGCTTAATGTCCT
CCAGAGTGTCATGCAAATACAGGAGGCTTCCGGAGCGGTCCTTGCCATAGCCCACAGTGTTAACATGCTC
TGGTTCTATGAGGAAGGCGCGGTCACCCAGTAAGGCGCAATCGAACAGTTCGCCCTGGTTCATGTCCCGG
AGAAGCTTGGCCCGGCCTGTCTGTTTGTCCATTCCATAGCGAGCTAATATGGGCGACAACAATTTGCAGT
GATAGTTGGAAAGGCCCATCACCTTTACCAGTTCCGTGTTCTTCTTGGGTGCCCCCGTAACCCCGAGCAG
CGCGTTCCGCAGCAGGTTGTGTAGCACTACGTCCGGGTCGGTCACCTCCTCAACCCCCAGCAGCTGTTGC
TGCTCGTGCCGCTGGCCGCACTCGGTACACTCGATGCTGACAGAACCGGAGGCCGGGAAAAATAGACGCG
CCTGACACTTCGGATCCGGGCAGCTCCCGGAAAGGATTCTCCGGTCTCTCCGCTTCAAAAGCCCCCCCGA
AGCAGCCGCCGACGCCAAGGACGACGGAGTCTGTGGAGCCTCAGGGGGAGGAGGTGGCGGCGGCAACGGA
GGCGGCGGCGGCGGCGGCTGAGACATGCCAACTTTTTTGTACAAACTTGTTTGATAACCTCGAGCAGCGT
AATCTGGAACATCGTATGGGTATCCTCCATCGAGCTTGTCATCGTCATCCTTGTAGTCCATGGTGGCAGA
TCTAATTCCGGCGCCTAGAGAAGGAGTGAGGGCTGGATAAAGGGAGGATCGAGGCGGGGTCGAACGAGGA
GGTTCAAGGGGGAGAGACGGGGCGGATGGAGGAAGAGGAGGCGGAGGCTTAGGGTGTACAAAGGGCTTGA
CCCAGGGAGGGGGGTCAAAAGCCAAGGCTTCCCAGGTCACGATGTAGGGGACCTGGTCTGGGTGTCCATG
CGGGCCAGGTGAAAAGACCTTGATCTTAACCTGGGTGATGAGGTCTCGGTTAAAGGTGCCGTCTCGCGGC
CATCCGACGTTAAAGGTTGGCCATTCTGCAGAGCAGAAGGTAACCCAACGTCTCTTCTTGACATCTACCG
ACTGGTTGTGAGCGATCCGCTCGACATCTTTCCAGTGACCTAAGGTCAAACTTAAGGGAGTGGTAACAGT
CTGGCCCTAATTTTCAGACAAATACAGAAACACAGTCAGACAGAGACAACACAGAACGATGCTGCAGCGC
TGCAGCAGACAAGACGCGCGGCTTCGGTTCCAAACCGAAAGCAAAAATTCAGACGGAGGCGGGAACTGTT
TTAGGTTCTCGTCTCCTACCAGAACCACATATCCTGACGGGGTCGGATTCCACATCGACTCCCTTCCTCA
GGTCGGGCCACAAAAACGGCCCCCAAAGTCCCTGGGACGTCTCCCAGGGTTGCGGCCGGGTGTTCAGAAC
TCGTCAGTTCCACCACGGGTCCGCCAGATACAGAGCTAGTTAGCTAACTAGTACAGACGCAGGCGCAAAC
ATTAGATGCCGGCACAAACACGCACAAAGACAGAGACAGACACGAAACGACCGCTGGCCAGCTTACCTCC
CGGCGGGGGGGTCGGTGGTCCCTGGGCAGGGGTCTCCAAATCTCGGTGGAACCTCCAAATGAAAGACCCC
CGAGGTGGGCAGTCAATCAATCTGAGGAGACCCTCCCAAGGATCAGCGAGTCCACGATTCGGATGCAAAC
AGCAAGAGGCTTTATTGGGAATACGGGTACCCGGGCGACGCAGTCTATCGGAGGACTGGCGCGCCGAGTG
AGGGGTTGTGGGCTCTTTTATTGAGCTCGGGGAGCAGAAGCGCGCGAACAGAAGCGAGAAGCGAACTGAT
TGGTTAGTTCAAATAAGGCACAGGGTCATTTCAGGTCCTTGGGGCACCCTGGAAACATCTGATGGTTCTC
TAGAAACTGCTGAGGGCGGGACCGCATCTGGGGACCATCTGTTCTTGGCCCTGAGCCGGGGCAGGAACTG
CTTACCACAGATATCCTGTTTGGCCCATATTCTGCTGTCTCTCTGTTCCTAACCTTGATCTGAACTTCTC
TATTCTCAGTTATGTATTTTCCATGCCTTGCAAAATGGCGTTACTTAAGCTAGCTTGCCAAACCTACAGG
TGGGGTCTTTCATTCCCCCCTTTTTCTGGAGACTAAATAAAATCTTTTATTTTATCTATGGCTCGTACTC
TATAGGCTTCAGCTGGTGATATTGTTGAGTCAAAACTAGAGCCTGGACCACTGATATCCTGTCTTTAACA
AATTGGACTAATCGCCTCTACGCCGGACGCATCGTGGCCGGCATCACCGGCGCCACAGGTGCGGTTGCTG
GCGCCTATATCGCCGACATCACCGATGGGGAAGATCGGGCTCGCCACTTCGGGCTCATGAGCGCTTGTTT
CGGCGTGGGTATGGTGGCAGGCCCCGTGGCCGGGGGACTGTTGGGCGCCATCTCCTTGCATGCACCATTC
CTTGCGCCGTCGTTTTACAACGTCGTGACTGGGAAAACCCTGGCGTTACCCAACTTAATCGCCTTGCAGC
ACATCCCCCTTTCGCCAGCTGGCGTAATAGCGAAGAGGCCCGCACCGATCGCCCTTCCCAACAGTTGCGC
AGCCTGAATGGCGAATGGCGCCTGATGCGGTATTTTCTCCTTACGCATCTGTGCGGTATTTCACACCGCA
TATGGTGCACTCTCAGTACAATCTGCTCTGATGCCGCATAGTTAAGCCAGCCCCGACACCCGCCAACACC
CGCTGACGCGCCCTGACGGGCTTGTCTGCTCCCGGCATCCGCTTACAGACAAGCTGTGACCGTCTCCGGG
AGCTGCATGTGTCAGAGGTTTTCACCGTCATCACCGAAACGCGCGAGACGAAAGGGCCTCGTGATACGCC
TATTTTTATAGGTTAATGTCATGATAATAATGGTTTCTTAGACGTCAGGTGGCACTTTTCGGGGAAATGT
GCGCGGAACCCCTATTTGTTTATTTTTCTAAATACATTCAAATATGTATCCGCTCATGAGACAATAACCC
TGATAAATGCTTCAATAATATTGAAAAAGGAAGAGTATGAGTATTCAACATTTCCGTGTCGCCCTTATTC
CCTTTTTTGCGGCATTTTGCCTTCCTGTTTTTGCTCACCCAGAAACGCTGGTGAAAGTAAAAGATGCTGA
AGATCAGTTGGGTGCACGAGTGGGTTACATCGAACTGGATCTCAACAGCGGTAAGATCCTTGAGAGTTTT
CGCCCCGAAGAACGTTTTCCAATGATGAGCACTTTTAAAGTTCTGCTATGTGGCGCGGTATTATCCCGTA
TTGACGCCGGGCAAGAGCAACTCGGTCGCCGCATACACTATTCTCAGAATGACTTGGTTGAGTACTCACC
AGTCACAGAAAAGCATCTTACGGATGGCATGACAGTAAGAGAATTATGCAGTGCTGCCATAACCATGAGT
GATAACACTGCGGCCAACTTACTTCTGACAACGATCGGAGGACCGAAGGAGCTAACCGCTTTTTTGCACA
ACATGGGGGATCATGTAACTCGCCTTGATCGTTGGGAACCGGAGCTGAATGAAGCCATACCAAACGACGA
GCGTGACACCACGATGCCTGTAGCAATGGCAACAACGTTGCGCAAACTATTAACTGGCGAACTACTTACT
CTAGCTTCCCGGCAACAATTAATAGACTGGATGGAGGCGGATAAAGTTGCAGGACCACTTCTGCGCTCGG
CCCTTCCGGCTGGCTGGTTTATTGCTGATAAATCTGGAGCCGGTGAGCGTGGGTCTCGCGGTATCATTGC
AGCACTGGGGCCAGATGGTAAGCCCTCCCGTATCGTAGTTATCTACACGACGGGGAGTCAGGCAACTATG
GATGAACGAAATAGACAGATCGCTGAGATAGGTGCCTCACTGATTAAGCATTGGTAACTGTCAGACCAAG
TTTACTCATATATACTTTAGATTGATTTAAAACTTCATTTTTAATTTAAAAGGATCTAGGTGAAGATCCT
TTTTGATAATCTCATGACCAAAATCCCTTAACGTGAGTTTTCGTTCCACTGAGCGTCAGACCCCGTAGAA
AAGATCAAAGGATCTTCTTGAGATCCTTTTTTTCTGCGCGTAATCTGCTGCTTGCAAACAAAAAAACCAC
CGCTACCAGCGGTGGTTTGTTTGCCGGATCAAGAGCTACCAACTCTTTTTCCGAAGGTAACTGGCTTCAG
CAGAGCGCAGATACCAAATACTGTTCTTCTAGTGTAGCCGTAGTTAGGCCACCACTTCAAGAACTCTGTA
GCACCGCCTACATACCTCGCTCTGCTAATCCTGTTACCAGTGGCTGCTGCCAGTGGCGATAAGTCGTGTC
TTACCGGGTTGGACTCAAGACGATAGTTACCGGATAAGGCGCAGCGGTCGGGCTGAACGGGGGGTTCGTG
CACACAGCCCAGCTTGGAGCGAACGACCTACACCGAACTGAGATACCTACAGCGTGAGCTATGAGAAAGC
GCCACGCTTCCCGAAGGGAGAAAGGCGGACAGGTATCCGGTAAGCGGCAGGGTCGGAACAGGAGAGCGCA
CGAGGGAGCTTCCAGGGGGAAACGCCTGGTATCTTTATAGTCCTGTCGGGTTTCGCCACCTCTGACTTGA
GCGTCGATTTTTGTGATGCTCGTCAGGGGGGCGGAGCCTATGGAAAAACGCCAGCAACGCGGCCTTTTTA
CGGTTCCTGGCCTTTTGCTGGCCTTTTGCTCACATGTTCTTTCCTGCGTTATCCCCTGATTCTGTGGATA
ACCGTATTACCGCCTTTGAGTGAGCTGATACCGCTCGCCGCAGCCGAACGACCGAGCGCAGCGAGTCAGT
GAGCGAGGAAGCGGAAG
