>Addgene plasmid #22592 | Flag-HA-VCPIP1 | addgene partial sequence | sequence record 28393 | 22592 with HarMSCVb (caggtcccctacatcgtgac)
ATCCAGCCCTCACTCCTTCTCTAGGCGCCGGAATTAGATCTGCCACCATGGACTACAAGGATGACGATGA
CAAGCTCGATGGAGGATACCCATACGATGTTCCAGATTACGCTGCTCGAGGTTATCAAACAAGTTTGTAC
AAAAAAGTTGGCATGTCTCAGCCGCCGCCGCCGCCGCCTCCGTTGCCGCCGCCACCTCCTCCCCCTGAGG
CTCCACAGACTCCGTCGTCCTTGGCGTCGGCGGCTGCTTCGGGGGGGCTTTTGAAGCGGAGAGACCGGAG
AATCCTTTCCGGGAGCTGCCCGGATCCGAAGTGTCAGGCGCGTCTATTTTTCCCGGCCTCCGGTTCTGTC
AGCATCGAGTGTACCGAGTGCGGCCAGCGGCACGAGCAGCAACAGCTGCTGGGGGTTGAGGAGGTGACCG
ACCCGGACGTAGTGCTACACAACCTGCTGCGGAACGCGCTGCTCGGGGTTACGGGGGCACCCAAGAAGAA
CACGGAACTGGTAAAGGTGANGGGCCTTTCCNACTATCACTGCAAATTGTTGTCGCCCATATTAGCTCGC
TATGGAATGGACAAACAGACAG
